Addgene plasmid #139032: pXF222
Purpose: MosSCI SapTrap assembly: Cassette 2 for 4- or 5-cassette system
Depositing lab: Erik Griffin. Depositing organization: Dartmouth College and Medical School. Publication: SapTrap Assembly of Caenorhabditis elegans MosSCI Transgene Vectors. Fan X, Henau S, Feinstein J, Miller SI, Han B, Frokjaer-Jensen C, Griffin EE. G3 (Bethesda). 2019 Dec 17. pii: g3.119.400822. doi: 10.1534/g3.119.400822. PubMed 31848219.
Backbone
  Vector backbone: Zero blunt TOPO
  Backbone manufacturer: Thermo Fisher Scientific
  Backbone size w/o insert (bp): 3519
  Vector type: Worm Expression
Growth in bacteria
  Bacterial resistance: Kanamycin, 50 μg/mL
  Growth temperature: 37°C
  Growth strain: DH5alpha
  Copy number: High Copy
Gene/Insert
  Gene/Insert name: mkate2 (no STOP codon)
  Species: C. elegans (nematode)
  Cloning method: TOPO Cloning
Terms and licenses: Academic/Nonprofit Terms; Industry Terms: Not Available to Industry
How to cite: pXF222 was a gift from Erik Griffin (Addgene plasmid # 139032 ; http://n2t.net/addgene:139032 ; RRID:Addgene_139032)
