[The description below was written by a language model from this plasmid's Addgene catalogue record and pLannotate feature annotations shown in this document.]
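Description:
pXF222 is a donor plasmid for the SapTrap modular assembly system adapted to building Caenorhabditis elegans MosSCI (Mos1-mediated single-copy insertion) transgene vectors. It supplies the "cassette 2" module used in the four- or five-cassette assembly formats. The backbone is the commercial Zero Blunt TOPO cloning vector, and the sequenced plasmid is about 4.4 kb. It replicates in E. coli from a high-copy ColE1/pUC-type origin and is selected with kanamycin through the Tn5-derived NeoR/KanR gene. A BleoR (Sh ble) gene conferring Zeocin resistance is also present as part of the backbone.

The insert is an mKate2 coding sequence lacking a stop codon, so that the red fluorescent protein can be fused in frame to whatever coding module is placed downstream during assembly. The automated annotation labels this roughly 850 bp reverse-strand CDS as mNeptune. This most likely reflects the close relationship between these Entacmaea quadricolor-derived far-red proteins rather than a different insert. The record lists the insert species as C. elegans, but it does not say whether the sequence is codon-adapted or contains introns.

The insert sits at the TOPO cloning site between the SP6 and T7 promoters, interrupting the lacZα–ccdB fusion that provides the vector's positive selection for recombinants. Only fragments of lacZα and ccdB are annotated, alongside the lac promoter and operator. No worm promoter or 3' UTR is annotated, consistent with a part donor rather than a stand-alone expression construct. The SapI sites that would release the module for assembly are not annotated in the feature table.
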