Features (pLannotate 1.2.2; 15 found; start..end, strand, type, name):
      2..94      +  CDS            lacI (fragment): lac repressor; lacI; The lac repressor binds to the lac operator to inhibit transcription in E. coli. This inhibition can be relieved by adding lactose or isopropyl-β-D-thiogalactopyranoside (IPTG).
    107..128     +  protein_bind   CAP binding site: CAP binding activates transcription in the presence of cAMP. E. coli catabolite activator protein
    143..173     +  promoter       lac promoter: promoter for the E. coli lac operon
    181..197     +  protein_bind   lac operator: The lac repressor binds to the lac operator to inhibit transcription in E. coli. This inhibition can be relieved by adding lactose or isopropyl-β-D-thiogalactopyranoside (IPTG). lac repressor encoded by lacI
    239..257     +  promoter       SP6 promoter: promoter for bacteriophage SP6 RNA polymerase
    363..1211    -  CDS            mNeptune: mNeptune is a basic (constitutively fluorescent) far red fluorescent protein published in 2009, derived from Entacmaea quadricolor. It is reported to be a rapidly-maturing monomer with moderate acid sensitivity.
   1293..1311    -  promoter       T7 promoter: promoter for bacteriophage T7 RNA polymerase
   1314..1461    +  CDS            lacZα (fragment): LacZα fragment of β-galactosidase; lacZ fragment
   1471..1774    +  CDS            ccdB (fragment): CcdB, a bacterial toxin that poisons DNA gyrase; ccdB; Plasmids containing the ccdB gene cannot be propagated in standard E. coli strains.
   1822..2091    +  CDS            tnpA (fragment): TN5P_ECOLX - Also known as tnp. Experimental evidence at protein level: Swiss-Prot protein existence level 1. Mediates transposition of transposon Tn5 by a 'cut and paste' mechanism. First, the monomeric transposase binds the 19 bp inverted DNA repeats flanking the transposon. Then, dimerization of the DNA- bound transposase creates a synaptic DNA complex. After nicking of the first DNA strand, excision of the transposon proceeds through a series of intermediates. The transposase then mediates the insertion of the transposon at a new site by strand transfer. The activity of the wild- type tran
   2123..2917    +  CDS            NeoR/KanR: aminoglycoside phosphotransferase from Tn5; aph(3')-II (or nptII); confers resistance to neomycin, kanamycin, and G418 (Geneticin®)
   2938..2988    -  misc_feature   bom (fragment): basis of mobility region from pBR322
   3015..3103    +  promoter       AmpR promoter (fragment): bla
   3123..3497    +  CDS            BleoR: antibiotic-binding protein; Sh ble from Streptoalloteichus hindustanus; confers resistance to bleomycin, phleomycin, and Zeocin™
   3635..4223    +  rep_origin     ori: high-copy-number ColE1/pMB1/pBR322/pUC origin of replication
>Addgene plasmid #139032 | pXF222 | addgene full sequence | sequence record 273783 | Addgene NGS Result
AGCGCCCAATACGCAAACCGCCTCTCCCCGCGCGTTGGCCGATTCATTAATGCAGCTGGCACGACAGGTT
TCCCGACTGGAAAGCGGGCAGTGAGCGCAACGCAATTAATGTGAGTTAGCTCACTCATTAGGCACCCCAG
GCTTTACACTTTATGCTTCCGGCTCGTATGTTGTGTGGAATTGTGAGCGGATAACAATTTCACACAGGAA
ACAGCTATGACCATGATTACGCCAAGCTATTTAGGTGACACTATAGAATACTCAAGCTATGCATCAAGCT
TGGTACCGAGCTCGGATCCACTAGTAACGGCCGCCAGTGTGCTGGAATTCGCCCTTGCAGCTCTTCGACC
ACCTCCACCTCCACGGTGTCCGAGCTTGGATGGGAGGTCGCAGTAACGGGCGACGGCGACCTCGTGTTGC
TCGACGTAGGTCTCCTTGTCGGCCTCCTTGATACGCTCAAGACGACGGTCGACGTAGTAGACTCCTGGCA
TCTTGAGGTTCTTGGCTGGCTTCTTGGAACGGTAGGTGGTCTGAAAATTTAAATCAGATTAGTTAGTTAG
TAAAATCATGTTTAAACTTACCTTGAGGTTGCAGATGAGGTGTCCTCCTCCGACGAGCTTGAGGGCCATG
TCGGCACGTCCCTCAAGTCCTCCGTCGGCTGGGTAGAGGGTCTCGGTGGAGGCCTCCCATCCGAGGGTCT
TCTTTTGCATGACTGGTCCGTTGGATGGGAAGTTGACTCCACGGATCTGAAAATTTAAATATGTATGGTT
AGTTAGTACCGAACTGTTTAAACTTACCTTGACGTTGTAGATGAGGCATCCGTCTTGGAGGGAGGTGTCT
TGGGTGGCGGTGAGGACTCCTCCGTCCTCGTAGGTGGTGACACGCTCCCAGGTGAATCCCTCTGGGAAGG
ATTGCTTGAAGAAGTCTGGGATTCCTTGGGTGTGGTTGATGAAGGTCTGAAAATTTAAATAATCAGGGTT
AGTTAGTATATATATGTTTAAACTTACCTTGGATCCGTACATGAAGGAGGTGGCGAGGATGTCGAAGGCG
AATGGGAGTGGTCCTCCCTCGACGGCCTTGATACGCATGGTTTGGGTTCCCTCGTATGGCTTTCCCTCTC
CCTCGGAGGTGCACTTGAAGTGGTGGTTGTTGACGGTTCCCTCCATGTAGAGCTTCATATGCATGTTTTC
TTTAATGAGCTCGGAGACCATCGAAGAGCTGCAAGGGCGAATTCTGCAGATATCCATCACACTGGCGGCC
GCTCGAGCATGCATCTAGAGGGCCCAATTCGCCCTATAGTGAGTCGTATTACAATTCACTGGCCGTCGTT
TTACAACGTCGTGACTGGGAAAACCCTGGCGTTACCCAACTTAATCGCCTTGCAGCACATCCCCCTTTCG
CCAGCTGGCGTAATAGCGAAGAGGCCCGCACCGATCGCCCTTCCCAACAGTTGCGCAGCCTATACGTACG
GCAGTTTAAGGTTTACACCTATAAAAGAGAGAGCCGTTATCGTCTGTTTGTGGATGTACAGAGTGATATT
ATTGACACGCCGGGGCGACGGATGGTGATCCCCCTGGCCAGTGCACGTCTGCTGTCAGATAAAGTCTCCC
GTGAACTTTACCCGGTGGTGCATATCGGGGATGAAAGCTGGCGCATGATGACCACCGATATGGCCAGTGT
GCCGGTCTCCGTTATCGGGGAAGAAGTGGCTGATCTCAGCCACCGCGAAAATGACATCAAAAACGCCATT
AACCTGATGTTCTGGGGAATATAAATGTCAGGCATGAGATTATCAAAAAGGATCTTCACCTAGATCCTTT
TCACGTAGAAAGCCAGTCCGCAGAAACGGTGCTGACCCCGGATGAATGTCAGCTACTGGGCTATCTGGAC
AAGGGAAAACGCAAGCGCAAAGAGAAAGCAGGTAGCTTGCAGTGGGCTTACATGGCGATAGCTAGACTGG
GCGGTTTTATGGACAGCAAGCGAACCGGAATTGCCAGCTGGGGCGCCCTCTGGTAAGGTTGGGAAGCCCT
GCAAAGTAAACTGGATGGCTTTCTTGCCGCCAAGGATCTGATGGCGCAGGGGATCAAGCTCTGATCAAGA
GACAGGATGAGGATCGTTTCGCATGATTGAACAAGATGGATTGCACGCAGGTTCTCCGGCCGCTTGGGTG
GAGAGGCTATTCGGCTATGACTGGGCACAACAGACAATCGGCTGCTCTGATGCCGCCGTGTTCCGGCTGT
CAGCGCAGGGGCGCCCGGTTCTTTTTGTCAAGACCGACCTGTCCGGTGCCCTGAATGAACTGCAAGACGA
GGCAGCGCGGCTATCGTGGCTGGCCACGACGGGCGTTCCTTGCGCAGCTGTGCTCGACGTTGTCACTGAA
GCGGGAAGGGACTGGCTGCTATTGGGCGAAGTGCCGGGGCAGGATCTCCTGTCATCTCACCTTGCTCCTG
CCGAGAAAGTATCCATCATGGCTGATGCAATGCGGCGGCTGCATACGCTTGATCCGGCTACCTGCCCATT
CGACCACCAAGCGAAACATCGCATCGAGCGAGCACGTACTCGGATGGAAGCCGGTCTTGTCGATCAGGAT
GATCTGGACGAAGAGCATCAGGGGCTCGCGCCAGCCGAACTGTTCGCCAGGCTCAAGGCGAGCATGCCCG
ACGGCGAGGATCTCGTCGTGACCCATGGCGATGCCTGCTTGCCGAATATCATGGTGGAAAATGGCCGCTT
TTCTGGATTCATCGACTGTGGCCGGCTGGGTGTGGCGGACCGCTATCAGGACATAGCGTTGGCTACCCGT
GATATTGCTGAAGAGCTTGGCGGCGAATGGGCTGACCGCTTCCTCGTGCTTTACGGTATCGCCGCTCCCG
ATTCGCAGCGCATCGCCTTCTATCGCCTTCTTGACGAGTTCTTCTGAATTATTAACGCTTACAATTTCCT
GATGCGGTATTTTCTCCTTACGCATCTGTGCGGTATTTCACACCGCATCAGGTGGCACTTTTCGGGGAAA
TGTGCGCGGAACCCCTATTTGTTTATTTTTCTAAATACATTCAAATATGTATCCGCTCATGAGACAATAA
CCCTGATAAATGCTTCAATAATAGCACGTGAGGAGGGCCACCATGGCCAAGTTGACCAGTGCCGTTCCGG
TGCTCACCGCGCGCGACGTCGCCGGAGCGGTCGAGTTCTGGACCGACCGGCTCGGGTTCTCCCGGGACTT
CGTGGAGGACGACTTCGCCGGTGTGGTCCGGGACGACGTGACCCTGTTCATCAGCGCGGTCCAGGACCAG
GTGGTGCCGGACAACACCCTGGCCTGGGTGTGGGTGCGCGGCCTGGACGAGCTGTACGCCGAGTGGTCGG
AGGTCGTGTCCACGAACTTCCGGGACGCCTCCGGGCCGGCCATGACCGAGATCGGCGAGCAGCCGTGGGG
GCGGGAGTTCGCCCTGCGCGACCCGGCCGGCAACTGCGTGCACTTCGTGGCCGAGGAGCAGGACTGACAC
GTGCTAAAACTTCATTTTTAATTTAAAAGGATCTAGGTGAAGATCCTTTTTGATAATCTCATGACCAAAA
TCCCTTAACGTGAGTTTTCGTTCCACTGAGCGTCAGACCCCGTAGAAAAGATCAAAGGATCTTCTTGAGA
TCCTTTTTTTCTGCGCGTAATCTGCTGCTTGCAAACAAAAAAACCACCGCTACCAGCGGTGGTTTGTTTG
CCGGATCAAGAGCTACCAACTCTTTTTCCGAAGGTAACTGGCTTCAGCAGAGCGCAGATACCAAATACTG
TTCTTCTAGTGTAGCCGTAGTTAGGCCACCACTTCAAGAACTCTGTAGCACCGCCTACATACCTCGCTCT
GCTAATCCTGTTACCAGTGGCTGCTGCCAGTGGCGATAAGTCGTGTCTTACCGGGTTGGACTCAAGACGA
TAGTTACCGGATAAGGCGCAGCGGTCGGGCTGAACGGGGGGTTCGTGCACACAGCCCAGCTTGGAGCGAA
CGACCTACACCGAACTGAGATACCTACAGCGTGAGCTATGAGAAAGCGCCACGCTTCCCGAAGGGAGAAA
GGCGGACAGGTATCCGGTAAGCGGCAGGGTCGGAACAGGAGAGCGCACGAGGGAGCTTCCAGGGGGAAAC
GCCTGGTATCTTTATAGTCCTGTCGGGTTTCGCCACCTCTGACTTGAGCGTCGATTTTTGTGATGCTCGT
CAGGGGGGCGGAGCCTATGGAAAAACGCCAGCAACGCGGCCTTTTTACGGTTCCTGGCCTTTTGCTGGCC
TTTTGCTCACATGTTCTTTCCTGCGTTATCCCCTGATTCTGTGGATAACCGTATTACCGCCTTTGAGTGA
GCTGATACCGCTCGCCGCAGCCGAACGACCGAGCGCAGCGAGTCAGTGAGCGAGGAAGCGGAAG
