>Addgene plasmid #139032 | pXF222 | depositor partial sequence | sequence record 268987 | mkate2 with 2 SapI sites
GCAGCTCTTCGATGGTCTCCGAGCTCATTAAAGAAAACATGCATATGAAGCTCTACATGGAGGGAACCGT
CAACAACCACCACTTCAAGTGCACCTCCGAGGGAGAGGGAAAGCCATACGAGGGAACCCAAACCATGCGT
ATCAAGGCCGTCGAGGGAGGACCACTCCCATTCGCCTTCGACATCCTCGCCACCTCCTTCATGTACGGAT
CCAAGGTAAGTTTAAACATATATATACTAACTAACCCTGATTATTTAAATTTTCAGACCTTCATCAACCA
CACCCAAGGAATCCCAGACTTCTTCAAGCAATCCTTCCCAGAGGGATTCACCTGGGAGCGTGTCACCACC
TACGAGGACGGAGGAGTCCTCACCGCCACCCAAGACACCTCCCTCCAAGACGGATGCCTCATCTACAACG
TCAAGGTAAGTTTAAACAGTTCGGTACTAACTAACCATACATATTTAAATTTTCAGATCCGTGGAGTCAA
CTTCCCATCCAACGGACCAGTCATGCAAAAGAAGACCCTCGGATGGGAGGCCTCCACCGAGACCCTCTAC
CCAGCCGACGGAGGACTTGAGGGACGTGCCGACATGGCCCTCAAGCTCGTCGGAGGAGGACACCTCATCT
GCAACCTCAAGGTAAGTTTAAACATGATTTTACTAACTAACTAATCTGATTTAAATTTTCAGACCACCTA
CCGTTCCAAGAAGCCAGCCAAGAACCTCAAGATGCCAGGAGTCTACTACGTCGACCGTCGTCTTGAGCGT
ATCAAGGAGGCCGACAAGGAGACCTACGTCGAGCAACACGAGGTCGCCGTCGCCCGTTACTGCGACCTCC
CATCCAAGCTCGGACACCGTGGAGGTGGAGGTGGTCGAAGAGCTGC
